>Addgene plasmid #175226 | pCfB8713 | depositor partial sequence | sequence record 339741 | YOR271C
ATGGCATCATCAGTCCCAGGGCCCATCGATTTGCCCGAATCCCGCTATGACTTATCCACGTATTGGGGTA
GAATCCGCCATTGCGCAGAGATTTCCGACCCCACTATGTTGTTAACTACTGAGAAGGACCTGGCGCATGC
TAGAGAAATCATCAGTGCGTATCGTCACGGTGAACTAAAAGAGACTACTCCGGAGTTCTGGCGAGCCAAG
AAACAACTGGACTCCACCGTGCATCCGGACACAGGGAAGACAGTTCTTTTGCCCTTCCGTATGTCTTCCA
ACGTGCTATCAAACCTAGTCGTTACTGTAGGTATGCTGACGCCTGGTTTGGGTACGGCAGGGACTGTATT
TTGGCAATGGGCAAATCAATCGCTAAACGTCGCCGTTAATTCCGCTAACGCAAACAAATCTCATCCTATG
TCCACGTCCCAATTGCTCACCAATTACGCTGCCGCTGTAACTGCGTCGTGTGGTGTTGCGTTAGGTCTAA
ATAACCTAGTTCCCAGGTTGAAAAACATTTCTCCACATTCAAAGTTGATCTTGGGCCGTTTGGTGCCATT
TGCCGCCGTGGTCAGTGCCGGTATTGTCAACGTCTTCCTAATGAGAGGCAACGAAATTAGAAAGGGTATT
TCTGTGTTTGACTCTAACGGTGACGAAGTCGGAAAGTCCAAGAAGGCTGCCTTCATGGCAGTTGGTGAAA
CTGCATTAAGTAGAGTGATTAACGCCACTCCAACTATGGTCATCCCACCTTTGATTTTGGTTAGACTACA
ACGCGGTGTCCTCAAAGGTAAGTCTCTCGGTGTGCAAACTTTGGCCAATTTGGGGTTGATCTCAGTCACA
ATGTTCTCAGCTTTGCCATTTGCACTCGGTATCTTCCCTCAAAGACAAGCAATCCATTTAAATAAACTAG
AACCTGAACTACATGGCAAGAAGGATAAGGATGGGAAGCCAATTGAAAAGGTCTATTTTAACAGAGGTAT
TTAG
