[The description below was written by a language model from this plasmid's Addgene catalogue record.]
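Description:
pCfB8713 is a Xenopus oocyte expression vector built on the pNB1u/pLIFE016 backbone (about 3.1 kb without insert). It serves as a template for in vitro transcription rather than for direct expression in cells. It is maintained in E. coli as a high-copy plasmid under ampicillin selection. No feature table is provided, so the record does not name the bacterial origin of replication, any untranslated regions flanking the insert, or other backbone elements.

The payload is the Saccharomyces cerevisiae open reading frame YOR271C, placed downstream of a T7 promoter. T7 RNA polymerase can therefore transcribe the gene in vitro, and the vector supplies a poly(A) tract at the 3′ end of the transcript. The catalogue lists this as a C-terminal "tag", but it is an mRNA tail that aids stability and translation, not a peptide fusion. The insert was introduced by USER cloning, a ligation-independent method that uses uracil excision to create long complementary overhangs. The Nt.BbvCI nicking site listed at the 5′ junction is consistent with preparation of a USER cassette and is recorded as retained.

The resulting polyadenylated mRNA is intended for injection into Xenopus laevis oocytes, a standard heterologous system for expressing membrane proteins and measuring their transport activity. The associated publication concerns deorphanizing yeast solute carriers for secondary uptake of xenobiotic compounds. This suggests that the construct was used to test YOR271C as a candidate transporter, although the record does not state the protein's function or substrates.
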