Addgene plasmid #175226: pCfB8713
Purpose: Xenopus oocyte expression vector containing YOR271C. Contains T7 RNA polymerase binding site, and adds polyA tail to YOR271C. Used for generation of mRNA, for injection into xenopus laevis oocytes.
Depositing lab: Irina Borodina. Depositing organization: Danmarks Tekniske Universitet. Publication: Deorphanizing solute carriers in Saccharomyces cerevisiae for secondary uptake of xenobiotic compounds. Moller-Hansen I, Saez-Saez J, van der Hoek SA, Dyekjaer JD, Christensen HB, Wright Muelas M, O'Hagan S, Kell DB, Borodina I. Front Microbiol. 2024 Apr 12;15:1376653. doi: 10.3389/fmicb.2024.1376653. PubMed 38680917.
Backbone
  Vector backbone: pNB1u/pLIFE016
  Backbone size w/o insert (bp): 3099
  Vector type: mRNA expression, injection into xenopus oocytes
Growth in bacteria
  Bacterial resistance: Ampicillin, 100 μg/mL
  Growth temperature: 37°C
  Growth strain: DH5alpha
  Copy number: High Copy
Gene/Insert
  Gene/Insert name: YOR271C
  Species: S. cerevisiae (budding yeast)
  Promoter: T7
  Tag / fusion protein: PolyA (C terminal on insert)
  Cloning method: Restriction Enzyme; 5′ cloning site Nt.BbvCI (not destroyed); 3′ cloning site USER cloning (unknown if destroyed)
  Sequencing primers: 5′ AAGGCGATTAAGTTGGGT; 3′ GTGTTCTTGAGGCTGGTTTA
Terms and licenses: Academic/Nonprofit Terms; Industry Terms: Not Available to Industry
Depositor comments: Generated by USER cloning
How to cite: pCfB8713 was a gift from Irina Borodina (Addgene plasmid # 175226 ; http://n2t.net/addgene:175226 ; RRID:Addgene_175226)
